Addgene plasmid #71164: pSGE_714_S2-1-gcm_dCP
Purpose: Luciferase reporter
Depositing lab: Alexander Stark. Depositing organization: Research Institute of Molecular Pathology (IMP). Publication: Transcriptional regulators form diverse groups with context-dependent regulatory functions. Stampfel G, Kazmar T, Frank O, Wienerroither S, Reiter F, Stark A. Nature. 2015 Nov 9. doi: 10.1038/nature15545. PubMed 26550828.
Backbone
  Vector backbone: unknown
  Vector type: Insect Expression, Luciferase
Growth in bacteria
  Bacterial resistance: Ampicillin, 100 μg/mL
  Growth temperature: 37°C
  Growth strain: DH5alpha
  Copy number: High Copy
Gene/Insert
  Gene/Insert name: 714_S2-1-gcm_dCP
  Species: Synthetic
  Promoter: DSCP Drosophila synthetic core promoter
  Tag / fusion protein: luciferase (C terminal on backbone)
  Cloning method: Gateway Cloning
  Sequencing primers: 5′ RVprimer3; 3′ LucNRev
Terms and licenses: Academic/Nonprofit Terms; Industry Terms: Not Available to Industry
How to cite: pSGE_714_S2-1-gcm_dCP was a gift from Alexander Stark (Addgene plasmid # 71164 ; http://n2t.net/addgene:71164 ; RRID:Addgene_71164)
