[The description below was written by a language model from this plasmid's Addgene catalogue record and pLannotate feature annotations shown in this document.]
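Description:
pSGE_714_S2-1-gcm_dCP is a 5.5 kb firefly luciferase reporter plasmid for transient expression in insect cells, catalogued as an insect expression/luciferase vector. The backbone is listed as unknown. The annotated features are a high-copy ColE1/pUC-type origin, an ampicillin resistance gene with its bla promoter, and an f1 origin, along with short remnants of lacZα, a tetracycline resistance gene and SV40 large T antigen that are leftover vector sequence rather than functional genes. The plasmid is propagated in E. coli under ampicillin selection.

The reporter unit begins with a synthetic poly(A) signal and an RNA polymerase II pause site from the human α2 globin gene, which together insulate the cassette from read-through transcription originating in the backbone. Downstream lies the synthetic insert, 714_S2-1-gcm_dCP, introduced by Gateway cloning and flanked by attB1 and attB2 sites. Within it, three individual Gal4-binding UAS motifs are annotated, which would allow Gal4 DNA-binding-domain fusion proteins to be recruited to this regulatory segment. The rest of the insert carries no annotation, and the record does not explain what the name components denote.

According to the catalogue entry, transcription is driven by the Drosophila synthetic core promoter (DSCP). It is not annotated in the feature table but presumably sits in the gap between attB2 and the luc+ firefly luciferase coding sequence. An SV40 polyadenylation signal lies just beyond the end of the luciferase gene on the circular map, though it is annotated on the opposite strand. The stated purpose is simply a luciferase reporter. The layout fits assays in which tethered transcriptional regulators are tested for their effect on luciferase output in a defined enhancer and core-promoter context.
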