Features (pLannotate 1.2.2; 16 found; start..end, strand, type, name):
     39..160     -  polyA_signal   SV40 poly(A) signal: SV40 polyadenylation signal
    183..251     -  CDS            large T antigen (fragment): large T antigen from SV40 (simian virus 40)
    267..399     +  CDS            TcR (fragment): tetracycline efflux protein; tet; confers resistance to tetracycline
    579..1167    -  rep_origin     ori: high-copy-number ColE1/pMB1/pBR322/pUC origin of replication
   1338..2198    -  CDS            AmpR: β-lactamase; bla; confers resistance to ampicillin, carbenicillin, and related antibiotics
   2199..2303    -  promoter       AmpR promoter: bla
   2330..2758    +  rep_origin     f1 ori (sequence partly withheld): f1 bacteriophage origin of replication; arrow indicates direction of (+) strand synthesis
   2790..2857    -  CDS            lacZα (fragment): LacZα fragment of β-galactosidase; lacZ fragment
   2916..2964    +  polyA_signal   poly(A) signal: synthetic polyadenylation signal
   2978..3069    +  misc_feature   pause site: RNA polymerase II transcriptional pause signal from the human α2 globin gene
   3083..3107    +  protein_bind   attB1: mutant version of attB; recombination site for the Gateway® BP reaction BP Clonase™
   3239..3257    -  protein_bind   5X UAS (fragment): five tandem copies of the "ScaI site" 17-mer CGGAGTACTGTCCTCCG, an upstream activating sequence (UAS) that efficiently binds yeast Gal4 (Webster et al., 1988; Pfeiffer et al., 2010) GAL4
   3266..3284    -  protein_bind   5X UAS (fragment): five tandem copies of the "ScaI site" 17-mer CGGAGTACTGTCCTCCG, an upstream activating sequence (UAS) that efficiently binds yeast Gal4 (Webster et al., 1988; Pfeiffer et al., 2010) GAL4
   3305..3323    -  protein_bind   5X UAS (fragment): five tandem copies of the "ScaI site" 17-mer CGGAGTACTGTCCTCCG, an upstream activating sequence (UAS) that efficiently binds yeast Gal4 (Webster et al., 1988; Pfeiffer et al., 2010) GAL4
   3622..3646    -  protein_bind   attB2: mutant version of attB; recombination site for the Gateway® BP reaction BP Clonase™
   3843..5495    +  CDS            luciferase: firefly luciferase; luc+; enhanced luc+ version of the luciferase gene
>Addgene plasmid #71164 | pSGE_714_S2-1-gcm_dCP | depositor full sequence | sequence record 127091 | Full Sequence
CTAGAGTCGGGGCGGCCGGCCGCTTCGAGCAGACATGATAAGATACATTGATGAGTTTGGACAAACCACA
ACTAGAATGCAGTGAAAAAAATGCTTTATTTGTGAAATTTGTGATGCTATTGCTTTATTTGTAACCATTA
TAAGCTGCAATAAACAAGTTAACAACAACAATTGCATTCATTTTATGTTTCAGGTTCAGGGGGAGGTGTG
GGAGGTTTTTTAAAGCAAGTAAAACCTCTACAAATGTGGTAAAATCGATAAGGATCCGTCGACCGATGCC
CTTGAGAGCCTTCAACCCAGTCAGCTCCTTCCGGTGGGCGCGGGGCATGACTATCGTCGCCGCACTTATG
ACTGTCTTCTTTATCATGCAACTCGTAGGACAGGTGCCGGCAGCGCTCTTCCGCTTCCTCGCTCACTGAC
TCGCTGCGCTCGGTCGTTCGGCTGCGGCGAGCGGTATCAGCTCACTCAAAGGCGGTAATACGGTTATCCA
CAGAATCAGGGGATAACGCAGGAAAGAACATGTGAGCAAAAGGCCAGCAAAAGGCCAGGAACCGTAAAAA
GGCCGCGTTGCTGGCGTTTTTCCATAGGCTCCGCCCCCCTGACGAGCATCACAAAAATCGACGCTCAAGT
CAGAGGTGGCGAAACCCGACAGGACTATAAAGATACCAGGCGTTTCCCCCTGGAAGCTCCCTCGTGCGCT
CTCCTGTTCCGACCCTGCCGCTTACCGGATACCTGTCCGCCTTTCTCCCTTCGGGAAGCGTGGCGCTTTC
TCATAGCTCACGCTGTAGGTATCTCAGTTCGGTGTAGGTCGTTCGCTCCAAGCTGGGCTGTGTGCACGAA
CCCCCCGTTCAGCCCGACCGCTGCGCCTTATCCGGTAACTATCGTCTTGAGTCCAACCCGGTAAGACACG
ACTTATCGCCACTGGCAGCAGCCACTGGTAACAGGATTAGCAGAGCGAGGTATGTAGGCGGTGCTACAGA
GTTCTTGAAGTGGTGGCCTAACTACGGCTACACTAGAAGAACAGTATTTGGTATCTGCGCTCTGCTGAAG
CCAGTTACCTTCGGAAAAAGAGTTGGTAGCTCTTGATCCGGCAAACAAACCACCGCTGGTAGCGGTGGTT
TTTTTGTTTGCAAGCAGCAGATTACGCGCAGAAAAAAAGGATCTCAAGAAGATCCTTTGATCTTTTCTAC
GGGGTCTGACGCTCAGTGGAACGAAAACTCACGTTAAGGGATTTTGGTCATGAGATTATCAAAAAGGATC
TTCACCTAGATCCTTTTAAATTAAAAATGAAGTTTTAAATCAATCTAAAGTATATATGAGTAAACTTGGT
CTGACAGTTACCAATGCTTAATCAGTGAGGCACCTATCTCAGCGATCTGTCTATTTCGTTCATCCATAGT
TGCCTGACTCCCCGTCGTGTAGATAACTACGATACGGGAGGGCTTACCATCTGGCCCCAGTGCTGCAATG
ATACCGCGAGACCCACGCTCACCGGCTCCAGATTTATCAGCAATAAACCAGCCAGCCGGAAGGGCCGAGC
GCAGAAGTGGTCCTGCAACTTTATCCGCCTCCATCCAGTCTATTAATTGTTGCCGGGAAGCTAGAGTAAG
TAGTTCGCCAGTTAATAGTTTGCGCAACGTTGTTGCCATTGCTACAGGCATCGTGGTGTCACGCTCGTCG
TTTGGTATGGCTTCATTCAGCTCCGGTTCCCAACGATCAAGGCGAGTTACATGATCCCCCATGTTGTGCA
AAAAAGCGGTTAGCTCCTTCGGTCCTCCGATCGTTGTCAGAAGTAAGTTGGCCGCAGTGTTATCACTCAT
GGTTATGGCAGCACTGCATAATTCTCTTACTGTCATGCCATCCGTAAGATGCTTTTCTGTGACTGGTGAG
TACTCAACCAAGTCATTCTGAGAATAGTGTATGCGGCGACCGAGTTGCTCTTGCCCGGCGTCAATACGGG
ATAATACCGCGCCACATAGCAGAACTTTAAAAGTGCTCATCATTGGAAAACGTTCTTCGGGGCGAAAACT
CTCAAGGATCTTACCGCTGTTGAGATCCAGTTCGATGTAACCCACTCGTGCACCCAACTGATCTTCAGCA
TCTTTTACTTTCACCAGCGTTTCTGGGTGAGCAAAAACAGGAAGGCAAAATGCCGCAAAAAAGGGAATAA
GGGCGACACGGAAATGTTGAATACTCATACTCTTCCTTTTTCAATATTATTGAAGCATTTATCAGGGTTA
TTGTCTCATGAGCGGATACATATTTGAATGTATTTAGAAAAATAAACAAATAGGGGTTCCGCGCACATTT
CCCCGAAAAGTGCCACCTG
[124 nt withheld, positions 2330-2453]
C
[91 nt withheld, positions 2455-2545]
A
[49 nt withheld, positions 2547-2595]
CCTTTGACGTTGGAGTCCACGTTCTTT
[37 nt withheld, positions 2623-2659]
ACCCTATCTCGGTCTATTCTTTTGATTTATAAGGGATTTTGCCGATTTCGGCCTATTGGTTAAAAAATGA
GCTGATTTAACAAAAATTTAACGCGAATTTTAACAAAATATTAACGCTTACAATTTGCCATTCGCCATTC
AGGCTGCGCAACTGTTGGGAAGGGCGATCGGTGCGGGCCTCTTCGCTATTACGCCAGCCCAAGCTACCAT
GATAAGTAAGTAATATTAAGGTACGGGAGGTACTTGGAGCGGCCGCAATAAAATATCTTTATTTTCATTA
CATCTGTGTGTTGGTTTTTTGTGTGAATCGATAGTACTAACATACGCTCTCCATCAAAACAAAACGAAAC
AAAACAAACTAGCAAAATAGGCTGTCCCCAGTGCAAGTGCAGGTGCCAGAACATTTCTCTATCGATAGGT
ACCACAAGTTTGTACAAAAAAGCAGGCTCCGAATTCGCCCTTTGCACAATTTCTGTGAAGTGACAGCCAC
TGAGAAATAGTGTCAAGTAGCTCTCGTCCGCTAATATCAATTTAGACGATATACATACGGCCAGATCTGG
CACGCAGTCTGCATTCCCACTCGGAGGACAGTACTCCGGATTTGGACTCGGAGGACAGTACTCCGATCTC
TAAGTGCGATAAGATCTCGGAGGACAGTACTCCGAATTACTTCCGCGACTTGGCTCCGTTTTGTTAAATA
TACTATGTGTGTATGTGCGTAGTACAGCGACTTGTACGGAGTACATAAACATATGCATATCTGCGGTTTA
GTTGTCGACATTATCTTTTGTTCGTCGTTTGAAAAATGTGTGTAGTTGTTGGGGTAACTGCGCACAATTG
CCGGGCTACAGGGTGCTTTGAGTCTTTGTTTTTGGATTTCGTTTTCGATGTTTAGCTACGAAAGCCAAGC
GTTGTGCTATTTTCGAATTTTGTATTTTATAACCCGGGCAAGGGCGAATTCGACCCAGCTTTCTTGTACA
AAGTGGTAGATCTGCGATCGAGCTCGCCCGGGGATCGAGCGCAGCGGTATAAAAGGGCGCGGGGTGGCTG
AGAGCATCAGTTGTGAATGAATGTTCGAGCCGAGCAGACGTGCCGCTGCCTTCGTTAATATCCTTTGAAT
AAGCCAACTTTGAATCACAAGACGCATACCAAACGGCATTCCGGTACTGTTGGTAAAGCCACCATGGAAG
ACGCCAAAAACATAAAGAAAGGCCCGGCGCCATTCTATCCGCTGGAAGATGGAACCGCTGGAGAGCAACT
GCATAAGGCTATGAAGAGATACGCCCTGGTTCCTGGAACAATTGCTTTTACAGATGCACATATCGAGGTG
GACATCACTTACGCTGAGTACTTCGAAATGTCCGTTCGGTTGGCAGAAGCTATGAAACGATATGGGCTGA
ATACAAATCACAGAATCGTCGTATGCAGTGAAAACTCTCTTCAATTCTTTATGCCGGTGTTGGGCGCGTT
ATTTATCGGAGTTGCAGTTGCGCCCGCGAACGACATTTATAATGAACGTGAATTGCTCAACAGTATGGGC
ATTTCGCAGCCTACCGTGGTGTTCGTTTCCAAAAAGGGGTTGCAAAAAATTTTGAACGTGCAAAAAAAGC
TCCCAATCATCCAAAAAATTATTATCATGGATTCTAAAACGGATTACCAGGGATTTCAGTCGATGTACAC
GTTCGTCACATCTCATCTACCTCCCGGTTTTAATGAATACGATTTTGTGCCAGAGTCCTTCGATAGGGAC
AAGACAATTGCACTGATCATGAACTCCTCTGGATCTACTGGTCTGCCTAAAGGTGTCGCTCTGCCTCATA
GAACTGCCTGCGTGAGATTCTCGCATGCCAGAGATCCTATTTTTGGCAATCAAATCATTCCGGATACTGC
GATTTTAAGTGTTGTTCCATTCCATCACGGTTTTGGAATGTTTACTACACTCGGATATTTGATATGTGGA
TTTCGAGTCGTCTTAATGTATAGATTTGAAGAAGAGCTGTTTCTGAGGAGCCTTCAGGATTACAAGATTC
AAAGTGCGCTGCTGGTGCCAACCCTATTCTCCTTCTTCGCCAAAAGCACTCTGATTGACAAATACGATTT
ATCTAATTTACACGAAATTGCTTCTGGTGGCGCTCCCCTCTCTAAGGAAGTCGGGGAAGCGGTTGCCAAG
AGGTTCCATCTGCCAGGTATCAGGCAAGGATATGGGCTCACTGAGACTACATCAGCTATTCTGATTACAC
CCGAGGGGGATGATAAACCGGGCGCGGTCGGTAAAGTTGTTCCATTTTTTGAAGCGAAGGTTGTGGATCT
GGATACCGGGAAAACGCTGGGCGTTAATCAAAGAGGCGAACTGTGTGTGAGAGGTCCTATGATTATGTCC
GGTTATGTAAACAATCCGGAAGCGACCAACGCCTTGATTGACAAGGATGGATGGCTACATTCTGGAGACA
TAGCTTACTGGGACGAAGACGAACACTTCTTCATCGTTGACCGCCTGAAGTCTCTGATTAAGTACAAAGG
CTATCAGGTGGCTCCCGCTGAATTGGAATCCATCTTGCTCCAACACCCCAACATCTTCGACGCAGGTGTC
GCAGGTCTTCCCGACGATGACGCCGGTGAACTTCCCGCCGCCGTTGTTGTTTTGGAGCACGGAAAGACGA
TGACGGAAAAAGAGATCGTGGATTACGTCGCCAGTCAAGTAACAACCGCGAAAAAGTTGCGCGGAGGAGT
TGTGTTTGTGGACGAAGTACCGAAAGGTCTTACCGGAAAACTCGACGCAAGAAAAATCAGAGAGATCCTC
ATAAAGGCCAAGAAGGGCGGAAAGATCGCCGTGTAATT
