>Addgene plasmid #71164 | pSGE_714_S2-1-gcm_dCP | addgene partial sequence | sequence record 129050 | LucNRev 5'-CCTTATGCAGTTGCTCTCC-3'
GCGCCGGGCCTTTCTTTATGTTTTTGGCGTCTTCCATGGTGGCTTTACCAACAGTACCGGAATGCCGTTT
GGTATGCGTCTTGTGATTCAAAGTTGGCTTATTCAAAGGATATTAACGAAGGCAGCGGCACGTCTGCTCG
GCTCGAACATTCATTCACAACTGATGCTCTCAGCCACCCCGCGCCCTTTTATACCGCTGCGCTCGATCCC
CGGGCGAGCTCGATCGCAGATCTACCACTTTGTACAAGAAAGCTGGGTCGAATTCGCCCTTGCCCGGGTT
ATAAAATACAAAATTCGAAAATAGCACAACGCTTGGCTTTCGTAGCTAAACATCGAAAACGAAATCCAAA
AACAAAGACTCAAAGCACCCTGTAGCCCGGCAATTGTGCGCAGTTACCCCAACAACTACACACATTTTTC
AAACGACGAACAAAAGATAATGTCGACAACTAAACCGCAGATATGCATATGTTTATGTACTCCGTACAAG
TCGCTGTACTACGCACATACACACATAGTATATTTAACAAAACGGAGCCAAGTCGCGGAAGTAATTCGGA
GTACTGTCCTCCGAGATCTTATCGCACTTAGAGATCGGAGTACTGTCCTCCGAGTCCAAATCCGGAGTAC
TGTCCTCCGAGTGGGAATGCAGACTGCGTGCCAGATCTGGCCGTATGTATATCGTCTAAATTGATATTAG
CGGACGAGAGCTACTTGACACTATTTCTCAGTGGCTGTCACTTCACAGAAATTGTGCAAAGGGCGAATTC
GGAGCCTGCTTTTTTGTACAAACTTGTGGTACCTATCGATAGAGAAAT
