>Addgene plasmid #71164 | pSGE_714_S2-1-gcm_dCP | addgene partial sequence | sequence record 129051 | RVprimer3 5'-CTAGCAAAATAGGCTGTCCC-3'
GGTACCACAAGTTTGTACAAAAAAGCAGGCTCCGAATTCGCCCTTTGCACAATTTCTGTGAAGTGACAGC
CACTGAGAAATAGTGTCAAGTAGCTCTCGTCCGCTAATATCAATTTAGACGATATACATACGGCCAGATC
TGGCACGCAGTCTGCATTCCCACTCGGAGGACAGTACTCCGGATTTGGACTCGGAGGACAGTACTCCGAT
CTCTAAGTGCGATAAGATCTCGGAGGACAGTACTCCGAATTACTTCCGCGACTTGGCTCCGTTTTGTTAA
ATATACTATGTGTGTATGTGCGTAGTACAGCGACTTGTACGGAGTACATAAACATATGCATATCTGCGGT
TTAGTTGTCGACATTATCTTTTGTTCGTCGTTTGAAAAATGTGTGTAGTTGTTGGGGTAACTGCGCACAA
TTGCCGGGCTACAGGGTGCTTTGAGTCTTTGTTTTTGGATTTCGTTTTCGATGTTTAGCTACGAAAGCCA
AGCGTTGTGCTATTTTCGAATTTTGTATTTTATAACCCGGGCAAGGGCGAATTCGACCCAGCTTTCTTGT
ACAAAGTGGTAGATCTGCGATCGAGCTCGCCCGGGGATCGAGCGCAGCGGTATAAAAGGGCGCGGGGTGG
CTGAGAGCATCAGTTGTGAATGAATGTTCGAGCCGAGCAGACGTGCCGCTGCCTTCGTTAATATCCTTTG
AATAAGCCAACTTTGAATCACAAGACGCATACCAAACGGCATTCCGGTACTGTTGGTAAAGCCACCATGG
AAGACGCCAAAAACATAAAGAAAGGCCCGGCGCCATTCTATCCGCTGGAAGATGGAACCGCTGGAGAGCA
ACTGCATAAGGCTATGAAGAGATACGCCCTGGTTCCTGGAACAATTGCTTT
